Addgene plasmid #154631: pEPYC1CB0079
Purpose: MoClo Level 1 luciferase reporter
Depositing lab: Nicola Patron. Depositing organization: Earlham Institute. Publication: Rational design of minimal synthetic promoters for plants. Cai YM, Kallam K, Tidd H, Gendarini G, Salzman A, Patron NJ. Nucleic Acids Res. 2020 Aug 28. pii: 5897334. doi: 10.1093/nar/gkaa682. PubMed 32856047.
Backbone
  Vector backbone: pICH47732
  Vector type: Synthetic Biology
Growth in bacteria
  Bacterial resistance: Ampicillin, 100 μg/mL
  Growth temperature: 37°C
  Growth strain: NEB Stable
  Copy number: High Copy
Gene/Insert
  Gene/Insert name: MinSyn_033 Firefly luciferase expression cassette [MinSyn_033::TMV::LucF::Flag::ocsT]
  Species: Synthetic
  Cloning method: Restriction Enzyme; 5′ cloning site BsaI (destroyed during cloning); 3′ cloning site BsaI (destroyed during cloning)
Terms and licenses: Academic/Nonprofit Terms; Industry Terms: Not Available to Industry
Depositor comments: Please visit https://www.biorxiv.org/content/10.1101/2020.05.14.095406v1 for bioRxiv preprint.
How to cite: pEPYC1CB0079 was a gift from Nicola Patron (Addgene plasmid # 154631 ; http://n2t.net/addgene:154631 ; RRID:Addgene_154631)
