[The description below was written by a language model from this plasmid's Addgene catalogue record and pLannotate feature annotations shown in this document.]
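Description:
pEPYC1CB0079 is a MoClo (Golden Gate modular cloning) Level 1 plasmid built in the pICH47732 acceptor backbone, carrying a single plant transcription unit that reports the activity of a minimal synthetic promoter through firefly luciferase. The 7,006 bp backbone is a binary-type vector. It combines a high-copy ColE1/pUC-type origin for propagation in E. coli with the broad-host-range incP oriV and its replication initiator gene trfA, a combination that generally allows maintenance in Agrobacterium. Selection in bacteria is by ampicillin resistance (β-lactamase under its own promoter). Nopaline-type left and right T-DNA border repeats flank the cargo, so the cassette lies within a transferable T-DNA. A very short TetR fragment annotated near trfA appears to be a backbone remnant rather than a functional gene.

The insert, assembled through BsaI sites that were destroyed during cloning, is described as MinSyn_033::TMV::LucF::Flag::ocsT. The synthetic promoter MinSyn_033 is not annotated as such. The feature table detects only a roughly 20 bp match to the CaMV 35S promoter in that region, which may correspond to a core promoter element within the synthetic design. Downstream lie the tobacco mosaic virus Ω 5' leader, a translational enhancer, then the firefly luciferase (luc+) coding sequence and the octopine synthase terminator. The Flag tag named in the record is not separately annotated but would fall in the gap between the luciferase sequence and the terminator.

The construct comes from work on the rational design of minimal synthetic plant promoters. It serves to quantify MinSyn_033 strength by luminescence in plant expression assays, or as a Level 1 module for assembly into higher-order multigene constructs.
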