Features (pLannotate 1.2.2; 12 found; start..end, strand, type, name):
     42..66      +  misc_feature   RB T-DNA repeat: right border repeat from nopaline C58 T-DNA
    178..198     -  CDS            TetR (fragment): tetracycline resistance regulatory protein; tetR
    225..1370    -  CDS            trfA: TRFA_ECOLX - Experimental evidence at protein level: Swiss-Prot protein existence level 1. Also involved in plasmid copy number control, promoting intermolecular coupling of protein bound iterons at oriV, which inhibits replication initiation. From Escherichia coli.
   1706..2294    -  rep_origin     ori: high-copy-number ColE1/pMB1/pBR322/pUC origin of replication
   2465..3325    -  CDS            AmpR: β-lactamase; bla; confers resistance to ampicillin, carbenicillin, and related antibiotics
   3326..3430    -  promoter       AmpR promoter: bla
   3517..4148    -  rep_origin     oriV: incP origin of replication
   4240..4264    +  misc_feature   LB T-DNA repeat: left border repeat from nopaline C58 T-DNA
   4396..4417    +  promoter       CaMV 35S promoter (fragment): strong constitutive promoter from cauliflower mosaic virus
   4488..4543    +  misc_feature   TMV Ω: translational enhancer from the tobacco mosaic virus 5'-leader sequence (Gallie et al., 1988)
   4545..6194    +  CDS            luciferase: firefly luciferase; luc+; enhanced luc+ version of the luciferase gene
   6292..6999    +  terminator     OCS terminator: octopine synthase terminator
>Addgene plasmid #154631 | pEPYC1CB0079 | depositor full sequence | sequence record 299505 | pEPYC1CB0079 sequence 7006 bps
GCAATTGTCTTCTGCACGAAGTGGTTTAAACTATCAGTGTTTGACAGGATATATTGGCGGGTAAACCTAA
GAGAAAAGAGCGTTTATTAGAATAATCGGATATTTAAAAGGGCGTGAAAAGGTTTATCCGTTCGTCCATT
TGTATGTGCATGCCAACCACAGGGTTCCCCAGATCAGGCGCTGGCTGCTGAACCCCCAGCCGGAACTGAC
CCCACAAGGCCCTAGCGTTTGCAATGCACCAGGTCATCATTGACCCAGGCGTGTTCCACCAGGCCGCTGC
CTCGCAACTCTTCGCAGGCTTCGCCGACCTGCTCGCGCCACTTCTTCACGCGGGTGGAATCCGATCCGCA
CATGAGGCGGAAGGTTTCCAGCTTGAGCGGGTACGGCTCCCGGTGCGAGCTGAAATAGTCGAACATCCGT
CGGGCCGTCGGCGACAGCTTGCGGTACTTCTCCCATATGAATTTCGTGTAGTGGTCGCCAGCAAACAGCA
CGACGATTTCCTCGTCGATCAGGACCTGGCAACGGGACGTTTTCTTGCCACGGTCCAGGACGCGGAAGCG
GTGCAGCAGCGACACCGATTCCAGGTGCCCAACGCGGTCGGACGTGAAGCCCATCGCCGTCGCCTGTAGG
CGCGACAGGCATTCCTCGGCCTTCGTGTAATACCGGCCATTGATCGACCAGCCCAGGTCCTGGCAAAGCT
CGTAGAACGTGAAGGTGATCGGCTCGCCGATAGGGGTGCGCTTCGCGTACTCCAACACCTGCTGCCACAC
CAGTTCGTCATCGTCGGCCCGCAGCTCGACGCCGGTGTAGGTGATCTTCACGTCCTTGTTGACGTGGAAA
ATGACCTTGTTTTGCAGCGCCTCGCGCGGGATTTTCTTGTTGCGCGTGGTGAACAGGGCAGAGCGGGCCG
TGTCGTTTGGCATCGCTCGCATCGTGTCCGGCCACGGCGCAATATCGAACAAGGAAAGCTGCATTTCCTT
GATCTGCTGCTTCGTGTGTTTCAGCAACGCGGCCTGCTTGGCCTCGCTGACCTGTTTTGCCAGGTCCTCG
CCGGCGGTTTTTCGCTTCTTGGTCGTCATAGTTCCTCGCGTGTCGATGGTCATCGACTTCGCCAAACCTG
CCGCCTCCTGTTCAAGACGACGCGAACGCTCCACGGCGGCCGATGGCGCGGGCAGGGCAGGGGGAGCCAG
TTGCACGCTGTCGCGCTCGATCTTGGCCGTAGCTTGCTGGACCATCGAGCCGACGGACTGGAAGGTTTCG
CGGGGCGCACGCATGACGGTGCGGCTTGCGATGGTTTCGGCATCCTCGGCGGAAAACCCCGCGTCGATCA
GTTCTTGCCTGTATGCCTTCCGGTCAAACGTCCGATTCATTCACCCTCCTTGCGGGATTGCCCCGACTCA
CGCCGGGGCAATGTGCCCTTATTCCTGATTTGACCCGCCTGGTGCCTTGGTGTCCAGATAATCCACCTTA
TCGGCAATGAAGTCGGTCCCGTAGACCGTCTGGCCGTCCTTCTCGTACTTGGTATTCCGAATCTTGCCCT
GCACGAATACCAGCGACCCCTTGCCCAAATACTTGCCGTGGGCCTCGGCCTGAGAGCCAAAACACTTGAT
GCGGAAGAAGTCGGTGCGCTCCTGCTTGTCGCCGGCATCGTTGCGCCACATCTAGGATCTGCCAGGAACC
GTAAAAAGGCCGCGTTGCTGGCGTTTTTCCATAGGCTCCGCCCCCCTGACGAGCATCACAAAAATCGACG
CTCAAGTCAGAGGTGGCGAAACCCGACAGGACTATAAAGATACCAGGCGTTTCCCCCTGGAAGCTCCCTC
GTGCGCTCTCCTGTTCCGACCCTGCCGCTTACCGGATACCTGTCCGCCTTTCTCCCTTCGGGAAGCGTGG
CGCTTTCTCATAGCTCACGCTGTAGGTATCTCAGTTCGGTGTAGGTCGTTCGCTCCAAGCTGGGCTGTGT
GCACGAACCCCCCGTTCAGCCCGACCGCTGCGCCTTATCCGGTAACTATCGTCTTGAGTCCAACCCGGTA
AGACACGACTTATCGCCACTGGCAGCAGCCACTGGTAACAGGATTAGCAGAGCGAGGTATGTAGGCGGTG
CTACAGAGTTCTTGAAGTGGTGGCCTAACTACGGCTACACTAGAAGAACAGTATTTGGTATCTGCGCTCT
GCTGAAGCCAGTTACCTTCGGAAAAAGAGTTGGTAGCTCTTGATCCGGCAAACAAACCACCGCTGGTAGC
GGTGGTTTTTTTGTTTGCAAGCAGCAGATTACGCGCAGAAAAAAAGGATCTCAAGAAGATCCTTTGATCT
TTTCTACGGGGTCTGACGCTCAGTGGAACGAAAACTCACGTTAAGGGATTTTGGTCATGAGATTATCAAA
AAGGATCTTCACCTAGATCCTTTTAAATTAAAAATGAAGTTTTAAATCAATCTAAAGTATATATGAGTAA
ACTTGGTCTGACAGTTACCAATGCTTAATCAGTGAGGCACCTATCTCAGCGATCTGTCTATTTCGTTCAT
CCATAGTTGCCTGACTCCCCGTCGTGTAGATAACTACGATACGGGAGGGCTTACCATCTGGCCCCAGTGC
TGCAATGATACCGCGAGAACCACGCTCACCGGCTCCAGATTTATCAGCAATAAACCAGCCAGCCGGAAGG
GCCGAGCGCAGAAGTGGTCCTGCAACTTTATCCGCCTCCATCCAGTCTATTAATTGTTGCCGGGAAGCTA
GAGTAAGTAGTTCGCCAGTTAATAGTTTGCGCAACGTTGTTGCCATTGCTACAGGCATCGTGGTGTCACG
CTCGTCGTTTGGTATGGCTTCATTCAGCTCCGGTTCCCAACGATCAAGGCGAGTTACATGATCCCCCATG
TTGTGCAAAAAAGCGGTTAGCTCCTTCGGTCCTCCGATCGTTGTCAGAAGTAAGTTGGCCGCAGTGTTAT
CACTCATGGTTATGGCAGCACTGCATAATTCTCTTACTGTCATGCCATCCGTAAGATGCTTTTCTGTGAC
TGGTGAGTACTCAACCAAGTCATTCTGAGAATAGTGTATGCGGCGACCGAGTTGCTCTTGCCCGGCGTCA
ATACGGGATAATACCGCGCCACATAGCAGAACTTTAAAAGTGCTCATCATTGGAAAACGTTCTTCGGGGC
GAAAACTCTCAAGGATCTTACCGCTGTTGAGATCCAGTTCGATGTAACCCACTCGTGCACCCAACTGATC
TTCAGCATCTTTTACTTTCACCAGCGTTTCTGGGTGAGCAAAAACAGGAAGGCAAAATGCCGCAAAAAAG
GGAATAAGGGCGACACGGAAATGTTGAATACTCATACTCTTCCTTTTTCAATATTATTGAAGCATTTATC
AAGGTTATTGTCTCATGAGCGGATACATATTTGAATGTATTTAGAAAAATAAACAAATAGGGGTTCCGCG
CACGAATTGGCCAGCGCTGCCATTTTTGGGGTGAGGCCGTTCGCGGCCGAGGGGCGCAGCCCCTGGGGGG
ATGGGAGGCCCGCGTTAGCGGGCCGGGAGGGTTCGAGAAGGGGGGGCACCCCCCTTCGGCGTGCGCGGTC
ACGCGCACAGGGCGCAGCCCTGGTTAAAAACAAGGTTTATAAATATTGGTTTAAAAGCAGGTTAAAAGAC
AGGTTAGCGGTGGCCGAAAAACGGGCGGAAACCCTTGCAAATGCTGGATTTTCTGCCTGTGGACAGCCCC
TCAAATGTCAATAGGTGCGCCCCTCATCTGTCAGCACTCTGCCCCTCAAGTGTCAAGGATCGCGCCCCTC
ATCTGTCAGTAGTCGCGCCCCTCAAGTGTCAATACCGCAGGGCACTTATCCCCAGGCTTGTCCACATCAT
CTGTGGGAAACTCGCGTAAAATCAGGCGTTTTCGCCGATTTGCGAGGCTGGCCAGCTCCACGTCGCCGGC
CGAAATCGAGCCTGCCCCTCATCTGTCAACGCCGCGCCGGGTGAGTCGGCCCCTCAAGTGTCAACGTCCG
CCCCTCATCTGTCAGTGAGGGCCAAGTTTTCCGCGAGGTATCCACAACGCCGGCGGCCGCGGTGTCTCGC
ACACGGCTTCGACGGCGTTTCTGGCGCGTTTGCAGGGCCATAGACGGCCGCCAGCCCAGCGGCGAGGGCA
ACCAGCCCGGTGAGCGTCGCAAAGGAGATCCTGATCTGACTGATGGGCTGCCTGTATCGAGTGGTGATTT
TGTGCCGAGCTGCCGGTCGGGGAGCTGTTGGCTGGCTGGTGGCAGGATATATTGTGGTGTAAACAAATTG
ACGCTTAGACAACTTAATAACACATTGCGGACGTTTTTAATGTACTGGGGTGGATGCAGTGGGCCCCACT
CTGTGAAGACAATGCCGAATTCGGATCCGGAGGGAGGCGTGTCGTTTTAGTGAGGCTGACGTAAGGGATG
ACGCACACTATATAAGGTTTTGCTATTCATTGAAAGCAGTAGTGACTGATTTGTATATAATGTACTGTAT
TTTTACAACAATTACCAACAACAACAAACAACAAACAACATTACAATTACTATTTACAATTACAATGGAG
GACGCCAAAAACATAAAGAAAGGCCCGGCGCCATTCTATCCGCTGGAAGATGGAACCGCTGGAGAGCAAC
TGCATAAGGCTATGAAGAGATACGCCCTGGTTCCTGGAACAATTGCTTTTACAGATGCACATATCGAGGT
GGACATCACTTACGCTGAGTACTTCGAAATGTCCGTTCGGTTGGCAGAAGCTATGAAACGATATGGGCTG
AATACAAATCACAGAATCGTCGTATGCAGTGAAAACTCTCTTCAATTCTTTATGCCGGTGTTGGGCGCGT
TATTTATCGGAGTTGCAGTTGCGCCCGCGAACGACATTTATAATGAACGTGAATTGCTCAACAGTATGGG
CATTTCGCAGCCTACCGTGGTGTTCGTTTCCAAAAAGGGGTTGCAAAAAATTTTGAACGTGCAAAAAAAG
CTCCCAATCATCCAAAAAATTATTATCATGGATTCTAAAACGGATTACCAGGGATTTCAGTCGATGTACA
CGTTCGTCACATCTCATCTACCTCCCGGTTTTAATGAATACGATTTTGTGCCAGAGTCCTTCGATAGGGA
CAAGACAATTGCACTGATCATGAACTCCTCTGGATCTACTGGTCTGCCTAAAGGTGTCGCTCTGCCTCAT
AGAACTGCCTGCGTGAGATTCTCGCATGCCAGAGATCCTATTTTTGGCAATCAAATCATTCCGGATACTG
CGATTTTAAGTGTTGTTCCATTCCATCACGGTTTTGGAATGTTTACTACACTCGGATATTTGATATGTGG
ATTTCGAGTCGTCTTAATGTATAGATTTGAAGAAGAACTGTTTCTGAGGAGCCTTCAGGATTACAAGATT
CAAAGTGCGCTGCTGGTGCCAACCCTATTCTCCTTCTTCGCCAAAAGCACTCTGATTGACAAATACGATT
TATCTAATTTACACGAAATTGCTTCTGGTGGCGCTCCCCTCTCTAAGGAAGTCGGGGAAGCGGTTGCCAA
GAGGTTCCATCTGCCAGGTATCAGGCAAGGATATGGGCTCACTGAGACTACATCAGCTATTCTGATTACA
CCCGAGGGGGATGATAAACCGGGCGCGGTCGGTAAAGTTGTTCCATTTTTTGAAGCGAAGGTTGTGGATC
TGGATACCGGGAAAACGCTGGGCGTTAATCAAAGAGGCGAACTGTGTGTGAGAGGTCCTATGATTATGTC
CGGTTATGTAAACAATCCGGAAGCGACCAACGCCTTGATTGACAAGGATGGATGGCTACATTCTGGAGAC
ATAGCTTACTGGGACGAGGACGAACACTTCTTCATCGTTGACCGCCTGAAGTCTCTGATTAAGTACAAAG
GCTATCAGGTGGCTCCCGCTGAATTGGAATCCATCTTGCTCCAACACCCCAACATCTTCGACGCAGGTGT
CGCAGGTCTGCCCGACGATGACGCCGGTGAACTTCCCGCCGCCGTTGTTGTTTTGGAGCACGGAAAGACG
ATGACGGAAAAAGAGATCGTGGATTACGTCGCCAGTCAAGTAACAACCGCGAAAAAGTTGCGCGGAGGAG
TTGTGTTTGTGGACGAAGTACCGAAAGGTCTTACCGGAAAACTCGACGCAAGAAAAATCAGAGAGATCCT
CATAAAGGCCAAGAAGGGCGGAAAGATCGCCGTGGGTTCGGATTATAAGGACCATGACGGAGACTATAAG
GACCATGACCTCGACGCTGCAGCAGCGGATTATAAGGACGATGACGATAAGTGAGCTTGTCCTGCTTTAA
TGAGATATGCGAGAAGCCTATGATCGCATGATATTTGCTTTCAATTCTGTTGTGCACGTTGTAAAAAACC
TGAGCATGTGTAGCTCAGATCCTTACCGCCGGTTTCGGTTCATTCTAATGAATATATCACCCGTTACTAT
CGTATTTTTATGAATAATATTCTCCGTTCAATTTACTGATTGTACCCTACTACTTATATGTACAATATTA
AAATGAAAACAATATATTGTGCTGAATAGGTTTATAGCGACATCTATGATAGAGCGCCACAATAACAAAC
AATTGCGTTTTATTATTACAAATCCAATTTTAAAAAAAGCGGCAGAACCGGTCAAACCTAAAAGACTGAT
TACATAAATCTTATTCAAATTTCAAAAGTGCCCCAGGGGCTAGTATCTACGACACACCGAGCGGCGAACT
AATAACGCTCACTGAAGGGAACTCCGGTTCCCCGCCGGCGCGCATGGGTGAGATTCCTTGAAGTTGAGTA
TTGGCCGTCCGCTCTACCGAAAGTTACGGGCACCATTCAACCCGGTCCAGCACGGCGGCCGGGTAACCGA
CTTGCTGCCCCGAGAATTATGCAGCATTTTTTTGGTGTATGTGGGCCCCAAATGAAGTGCAGGTCAAACC
TTGACAGTGACGACAAATCGTTGGGCGGGTCCAGGGCGAATTTTGCGACAACATGTCGAGGCTCAGCAGG
ACCGCT
